Addgene plasmid #34559: pLyn-CaRQ
Depositing lab: Kevin Truong. Depositing organization: University of Toronto. Publication: Ca2+-mediated synthetic biosystems offer protein design versatility, signal specificity, and pathway rewiring. Mills E, Truong K. Chem Biol. 2011 Dec 23;18(12):1611-9. 10.1016/j.chembiol.2011.09.014 PubMed 22195563.
Backbone
  Vector backbone: pTriEx-3
  Backbone manufacturer: PMID: 12864922
  Backbone size w/o insert (bp): 5000
  Vector type: Mammalian Expression, Bacterial Expression
Growth in bacteria
  Bacterial resistance: Ampicillin, 100 μg/mL
  Growth temperature: 37°C
  Growth strain: DH5alpha
  Copy number: High Copy
Gene/Insert
  Gene/Insert name: pLyn-CaRQ (alt name: pLyn-CaM-MLCK- RhoA(Q63L)/IQp/RhoA)
  Species: H. sapiens (human)
  Insert size (bp): 1200
  Mutation: Q63L in RhoA
  Entrez Gene: RHOA (a.k.a. ARH12, ARHA, EDFAOB, RHO12, RHOH12)
  Promoter: CMV, T7
  Tag / fusion protein: YFP (C terminal on insert)
  Cloning method: Restriction Enzyme; 5′ cloning site NcoI (not destroyed); 3′ cloning site XhoI (not destroyed)
  Sequencing primers: 5′ CMV-F, T7
Terms and licenses: Academic/Nonprofit Terms; Industry Terms: Not Available to Industry
Depositor comments: LYN membrane anchor - MGCIKSKGKDSATS MLCK peptide - KRRWKKNFIAVSAANRFKKI IQ peptide - GSAITVQRYVRGIQARAYARFL
How to cite: pLyn-CaRQ was a gift from Kevin Truong (Addgene plasmid # 34559 ; http://n2t.net/addgene:34559 ; RRID:Addgene_34559)
