[The description below was written by a language model from this plasmid's Addgene catalogue record.]
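Description:
pLyn-CaRQ is a dual-host expression plasmid built on the pTriEx-3 backbone (about 5 kb without insert), listed for both mammalian and bacterial expression. It is maintained in E. coli as a high-copy plasmid under ampicillin selection. The record names CMV and T7 as promoters, consistent with the multi-host design of the backbone. The CMV promoter drives transcription in mammalian cells, and the T7 promoter allows expression in bacterial strains that supply T7 RNA polymerase. No feature table is provided, so the origin of replication, polyadenylation signals and other backbone elements are not documented here.

The insert, roughly 1.2 kb and cloned between NcoI and XhoI sites that remain intact, encodes an engineered chimeric protein based on human RhoA. According to the alternative name and depositor comments, it combines several parts:
- an N-terminal Lyn membrane anchor, a short acylation motif that targets proteins to the plasma membrane;
- calmodulin (CaM);
- a CaM-binding peptide from myosin light chain kinase (MLCK);
- an IQ peptide;
- RhoA carrying the Q63L substitution, generally known as a GTPase-deficient, constitutively active form.

YFP is fused at the C terminus for fluorescence visualisation. The exact order and topology of the parts cannot be determined from the record beyond what the name suggests.

The associated publication concerns Ca2+-mediated synthetic biosystems. This suggests that the CaM and peptide modules are meant to place the active RhoA under calcium control, so that Ca2+ signals are rewired into RhoA-dependent responses at the membrane. The record does not itself spell out this mechanism. The plasmid is suited to live-cell studies of synthetic calcium-responsive signalling.
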