>Addgene plasmid #34559 | pLyn-CaRQ | addgene partial sequence | sequence record 45076 | EGFP-N 5'-CGTCGCCGTCCAGCTCGACCAG-3'
TCTAGCTTGCAGAGCAGCTCTCGTAGCCATTTCAAAAACCTCTCTCACTCCATCTTTGGTCTTTGCTGAA
CACTCCATGTACCCAAAAGCGCCAATCCTGTTTGCCATATCTCTGCCTTCTTCAGGTTTCACCGGCTCCT
GCTTCATCTTGGCAAGCTCCCGCCTTGTGTGCTCATCATTCCGAAGATCCTTCTTATTCCCAACCAGGAT
GATGGGCACGTTGGGACAGAAATGCTTGACTTCTGGGGTCCACTTTTCTGGGATGTTTTCTAAACTATCA
GGGCTGTCGATGGAAAAACACATCAGTATAACATCGGTATCTGGGTAGGAGAGGGGCCTCAGGCGATCAT
AATCTTCCAGCCCAGCTGTGTCCCACAAAGCCAACTCTACCTGCTTTCCACTAGCGAGGAATCTAGCATA
AGCTCTAGCTTGGATTCCTCTGACATATCTTTGGACAGTAATAGCGGATCCACTAGCATCCACCTCGATA
TCTGCCACATAGTTCTCAAACACTGTGGGCACATACACCTCTGGGAACTGGTCCTTGCTGAAGACTATGA
GCAAGCATGTCTTTCCACAGGCTCCATCACCAACAATCACCAGTTTCTTCCGGATGGCAGCACTAGCCAG
TGCCCCGGAGCTGGAGATCTTCTTGAACCGGTTGGCAGCGCTGACGGCAATGAAGTTTTTCTTCCAGCGC
CTCTTACTAGCCTTTGCTGTCATCATTTGTACAAACTCTTCATAGTTTACTTGGCCATCACCATCGATAT
CTGCTTCCCTTATCATTTCATCAACTTCTTCATCT
