>Addgene plasmid #34559 | pLyn-CaRQ | addgene partial sequence | sequence record 45078 | CMV-F 5'-CGCAAATGGGCGGTAGGCGTG-3'
AGTGAACCGTCAGATCACTAGATGCTTTATTGCGGTAGTTTATCACAGTTAAATTGCTAACGCCAGTCTC
GAACTTAACGTGCAGAAGTTGGTCGTGAGGCACTGGGCAGGTAAGTATCGGGCCCTTTGTGCGGGGGGAG
CGGCTCGGGGCTGTCCGCGGGGGGACGGCTGCCTTCGGGGGGGACGGGGCAGGGCGGGGTTCGGCTTCTG
GCGTGTGACCGGCGGCTCTAGAGCCTCTGCTAACCATGTTCATGCCTTCTTCTTTTTCCTACAGCTCCTG
GGCAACGTGCTGGTTATTGTGCTGTCTCATCATTTTGGCAAAGAATTGGATCGGACCGAAATTAATACGA
CTCACTATAGGGGAATTGTGAGCGGATAACAATTCCCCGGAGTTAATCCGGGACCTTTAATTCAACCCAA
CACAATATATTATAGTTAAATAAGAATTATTATCAAATCATTTGTATATTAATTAAAATACTATACTGTA
AATTACATTTTATTTACAATCAAAGGAGATATACCATGGGCTGCATCAAGAGCAAGGGCAAGGACAGCGC
CACTAGTGAGCAGATTGCAGAGTTCAAAGAAGCCTTCTCATTATTCGACAAGGATGGGGACGGCACCATC
ACCACAAAGGAACTTGGCACCGTTATGAGGTCGCTTGGACAAAACCCAACGGAAGCAGAATTGCAGGATA
TGATCAATGAAGTCGATGCTGATGGCAATGGAACGATTTACTTTCCTGAATTTCTTACTATGATGGCTAG
AAAAATGAAGGACACAGACAGCGAAGAGGAAATCCGAGAAGCATTCCGTGTTTTTGACAAGGATGGGAAC
GGCTACATCAGCGCTGCTGAATTACGTCACGTCATGAC
